Addgene plasmid #169240: pCas9-beta
Purpose: Cas9 and beta expression plasmid for performing gene knockouts via oligo recombineering
Depositing lab: Brian Pfleger. Depositing organization: University of Wisconsin, Madison. Publication: Stepwise genetic engineering of Pseudomonas putida enables robust heterologous production of prodigiosin and glidobactin A. Cook TB, Jacobson TB, Venkataraman MV, Hofstetter H, Amador-Noguez D, Thomas MG, Pfleger BF. Metab Eng. 2021 Jun 24;67:112-124. doi: 10.1016/j.ymben.2021.06.004. PubMed 34175462.
Backbone
  Vector backbone: pCas9
  Vector type: Bacterial Expression, CRISPR, Synthetic Biology
Growth in bacteria
  Bacterial resistance: Gentamicin, 10 μg/mL
  Growth temperature: 37°C
  Growth strain: DH5alpha
  Copy number: Low Copy
Gene/Insert 1
  Gene/Insert name: cas9
  Species: Streptococcus pyogenes
Gene/Insert 2
  Gene/Insert name: beta
  Species: Lambda bacteriophage
Terms and licenses: Academic/Nonprofit Terms; Industry Terms: Not Available to Industry
How to cite: pCas9-beta was a gift from Brian Pfleger (Addgene plasmid # 169240 ; http://n2t.net/addgene:169240 ; RRID:Addgene_169240)
