[The description below was written by a language model from this plasmid's Addgene catalogue record and pLannotate feature annotations shown in this document.]
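Description:
pCas9-beta is an 11.2 kb low-copy bacterial expression and CRISPR plasmid built on the pCas9 backbone, designed to supply both Cas9 and the lambda phage Beta recombinase for gene knockouts by oligonucleotide recombineering. The associated work concerns genetic engineering of Pseudomonas putida, and the replication machinery fits use beyond E. coli. The plasmid carries an incP-type oriV together with the trfA gene, whose product binds and activates oriV, forming a broad-host-range replicon. Selection is by gentamicin through the aacC1 acetyltransferase (GmR), expressed from a class 1 integron Pc promoter. Short annotated fragments of a chloramphenicol resistance gene, Tn5 transposase, and CloDF13 and ColE1 origins appear to be cloning remnants or spurious short matches rather than functional parts.

The Streptococcus pyogenes cas9 coding sequence lies downstream of a region with partial matches to the J23119 and PLtetO-1 promoters. A TetR gene driven by the lacI promoter is also present, which suggests tetracycline-class regulation of Cas9, although the record does not state this explicitly. Beta, the single-stranded DNA annealing protein of the lambda Red system, is placed under the araBAD promoter with the divergently transcribed araC regulator, so its expression is arabinose-inducible. A tet operator also sits just upstream of an S. pyogenes guide RNA scaffold, indicating a repressible guide expression site, but the record does not describe any spacer or target. rrnB T1 and tonB terminators insulate the transcription units. In use, Beta would anneal a mutagenic oligonucleotide to the chromosome, while Cas9 cleavage counterselects against cells that retain the unedited target sequence.
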