Features (pLannotate 1.2.2; 24 found; start..end, strand, type, name):
     94..140     +  terminator     rrnB T1 terminator: transcription terminator T1 from the E. coli rrnB gene
    190..211     +  misc_feature   BioBrick prefix: BioBrick prefix for parts that do not start with "ATG"
    218..236     +  promoter       J23119(SpeI) promoter (fragment): bacterial promoter (Registry of Standard Biological Parts BBa J23119) modified to end with an SpeI site
    248..267     +  promoter       PLtetO-1 promoter (fragment): modified phage lambda PL promoter with tet operator sites (Lutz and Bujard, 1997)
    282..4385    +  CDS            cas9: CAS9_STRP1 - Also known as csn1 From Streptococcus pyogenes serotype M1.
   4479..4595    -  CDS            CmR (fragment): chloramphenicol acetyltransferase; cat; confers resistance to chloramphenicol
   4633..4661    +  promoter       Pc promoter: intI1 (promoter lies within the coding sequence); class 1 integron promoter
   4850..5383    +  CDS            GmR: gentamycin acetyltransferase; aacC1; confers resistance to gentamycin
   5707..5742    +  rep_origin     CloDF13 ori (fragment): Plasmids containing the CloDF13 (CDF) origin of replication can be propagated in E. coli cells that contain additional plasmids with compatible origins.
   5798..6266    +  rep_origin     oriV (fragment): incP origin of replication
   6291..6572    +  CDS            tnpA (fragment): TN5P_ECOLX - Also known as tnp. Experimental evidence at protein level: Swiss-Prot protein existence level 1. Mediates transposition of transposon Tn5 by a 'cut and paste' mechanism. First, the monomeric transposase binds the 19 bp inverted DNA repeats flanking the transposon. Then, dimerization of the DNA- bound transposase creates a synaptic DNA complex. After nicking of the first DNA strand, excision of the transposon proceeds through a series of intermediates. The transposase then mediates the insertion of the transposon at a new site by strand transfer. The activity of the wild- type tran
   6624..7772    +  CDS            trfA: trans-acting replication protein that binds to and activates oriV
   7859..8644    -  CDS            Beta: single-stranded DNA binding recombinase in the λ Red system; bet; mediates pairing of a single-stranded DNA with a complementary target
   8688..8972    -  promoter       araBAD promoter: araBAD; promoter of the L-arabinose operon of E. coli; the araC regulatory gene is transcribed in the opposite direction (Guzman et al., 1995)
   8999..9874    +  CDS            araC: ARAC_ECOLI - Experimental evidence at protein level: Swiss-Prot protein existence level 1. Transcription factor that regulates the expression of several genes involved in the transport and metabolism of L-arabinose (PubMed:4362626, PubMed:328165, PubMed:6251457, PubMed:2962192, PubMed:6319708, PubMed:2231717, PubMed:1447222). Functions both as a positive and a negative regulator (PubMed:328165, PubMed:6251457). In the presence of arabinose, activates the expression of the araBAD, araE, araFGH and araJ promoters (PubMed:4362626, PubMed:328165, PubMed:6251457, PubMed:2962192, PubMed:6319708, Pub
   9928..9959    -  terminator     tonB terminator: bidirectional E. coli tonB-P14 transcription terminator
  10093..10716   -  CDS            TetR: tetracycline repressor TetR; tetR from transposon Tn10; TetR binds to the tetracycline operator tetO to inhibit transcription. This inhibition can be relieved by adding tetracycline or doxycycline.
  10717..10794   -  promoter       lacI promoter: lacI
  10851..10869   +  protein_bind   tet operator: tetO; bacterial operator O2 for the tetR and tetA genes tetracycline repressor TetR
  10875..10894   +  promoter       H1-2O2 promoter (fragment): doxycycline-inducible variant of the human H1 RNA promoter (Henriksen et al., 2007)
  10905..10924   +  rep_origin     ori (fragment): high-copy-number ColE1/pMB1/pBR322/pUC origin of replication
  10925..11000   +  misc_RNA       gRNA scaffold: guide RNA scaffold for the Streptococcus pyogenes CRISPR/Cas9 system
  11066..11083   +  CDS            capTEV™ (fragment): composite tag for in vivo biotinylation, TEV protease cleavage, and 6xHis tagging
  11190..90      +  ncRNA          5S rRNA (across the origin): Accession: RF00001 - 5S ribosomal RNA
>Addgene plasmid #169240 | pCas9-beta | addgene full sequence | sequence record 333574 | Addgene NGS Result
CACCTGACCCCATGCCGAACTCAGAAGTGAAACGCCGTAGCGCCGATGGTAGTGTGGGGTCTCCCCATGC
GAGAGTAGGGAACTGCCAGGCATCAAATAAAACGAAAGGCTCAGTCGAAAGACTGGGCCTTTCGTTTTAT
CTGTTGTTTGTCGGTGAACTGGATCCTTACTCGAGTCTAGACTGCAGTTGAATTCGCGGCCGCTTCTAGA
GTTTACGGCTAGCTCAGTCCTAGGTACTATGCTAGCTATCAGCAGGACGCACTGACCAGGAGGTACAATC
AATGGATAAGAAATACTCAATAGGCTTAGATATCGGCACAAATAGCGTCGGATGGGCGGTGATCACTGAT
GAATATAAGGTTCCGTCTAAAAAGTTCAAGGTTCTGGGAAATACAGACCGCCACAGTATCAAAAAAAATC
TTATAGGGGCTCTTTTATTTGACAGTGGAGAGACAGCGGAAGCGACTCGTCTCAAACGGACAGCTCGTAG
AAGGTATACACGTCGGAAGAATCGTATTTGTTATCTACAGGAGATTTTTTCAAATGAGATGGCGAAAGTA
GATGATAGTTTCTTTCATCGACTTGAAGAGTCTTTTTTGGTGGAAGAAGACAAGAAGCATGAACGTCATC
CTATTTTTGGAAATATAGTAGATGAAGTTGCTTATCATGAGAAATATCCAACTATCTATCATCTGCGAAA
AAAATTGGTAGATTCTACTGATAAAGCGGATTTGCGCTTAATCTATTTGGCCTTAGCGCATATGATTAAG
TTTCGTGGTCATTTTTTGATTGAGGGAGATTTAAATCCTGATAATAGTGATGTGGACAAACTATTTATCC
AGTTGGTACAAACCTACAATCAATTATTTGAAGAAAACCCTATTAACGCAAGTGGAGTAGATGCTAAAGC
GATTCTTTCTGCACGATTGAGTAAATCAAGACGATTAGAAAATCTCATTGCTCAGCTCCCCGGTGAGAAG
AAAAATGGCTTATTTGGGAATCTCATTGCTTTGTCATTGGGTTTGACCCCTAATTTTAAATCAAATTTTG
ATTTGGCAGAAGATGCTAAATTACAGCTTTCAAAAGATACTTACGATGATGATTTAGATAATTTATTGGC
GCAAATTGGAGATCAATATGCTGATTTGTTTTTGGCAGCTAAGAATTTATCAGATGCTATTTTACTTTCA
GATATCCTAAGAGTAAATACTGAAATAACTAAGGCTCCCCTATCAGCTTCAATGATTAAACGCTACGATG
AACATCATCAAGACTTGACTCTTTTAAAAGCTTTAGTTCGACAACAACTTCCAGAAAAGTATAAAGAAAT
CTTTTTTGATCAATCAAAAAACGGATATGCAGGTTATATTGATGGGGGAGCTAGCCAAGAAGAATTTTAT
AAATTTATCAAACCAATTTTAGAAAAAATGGATGGTACTGAGGAATTATTGGTGAAACTAAATCGTGAAG
ATTTGCTGCGCAAGCAACGGACCTTTGACAACGGCTCTATTCCCCATCAAATTCACTTGGGTGAGCTGCA
TGCTATTTTGAGAAGACAAGAAGACTTTTATCCATTTTTAAAAGACAATCGTGAGAAGATTGAAAAAATC
TTGACTTTTCGAATTCCTTATTATGTTGGTCCATTGGCGCGTGGCAATAGTCGTTTTGCATGGATGACTC
GGAAGTCTGAAGAAACAATTACCCCATGGAATTTTGAAGAAGTTGTCGATAAAGGTGCTTCAGCTCAATC
ATTTATTGAACGCATGACAAACTTTGATAAAAATCTTCCAAATGAAAAAGTACTACCAAAACATAGTTTG
CTTTATGAGTATTTTACGGTTTATAACGAATTGACAAAGGTCAAATATGTTACTGAAGGAATGCGAAAAC
CAGCATTTCTTTCAGGTGAACAGAAGAAAGCCATTGTTGATTTACTCTTCAAAACAAATCGAAAAGTAAC
CGTTAAGCAATTAAAAGAAGATTATTTCAAAAAAATAGAATGTTTTGATAGTGTTGAAATTTCAGGAGTT
GAAGATAGATTTAATGCTTCATTAGGTACCTACCATGATTTGCTAAAAATTATTAAAGATAAAGATTTTT
TGGATAATGAAGAAAATGAAGATATCTTAGAGGATATTGTTTTAACATTGACCTTATTTGAAGATAGGGA
GATGATTGAGGAAAGACTTAAAACATATGCTCACCTCTTTGATGATAAGGTGATGAAACAGCTTAAACGT
CGCCGTTATACTGGTTGGGGACGTTTGTCTCGAAAATTGATTAATGGTATTAGGGATAAGCAATCTGGCA
AAACAATATTAGATTTTTTGAAATCAGATGGTTTTGCCAATCGCAATTTTATGCAGCTGATCCATGATGA
TAGTTTGACATTTAAAGAAGACATTCAAAAAGCACAAGTGTCTGGACAAGGCGATAGTTTACATGAACAT
ATTGCAAATTTAGCTGGTAGCCCTGCTATTAAAAAAGGTATTTTACAGACTGTAAAAGTTGTTGATGAAT
TGGTCAAAGTAATGGGGCGGCATAAGCCAGAAAATATCGTTATTGAAATGGCACGTGAAAATCAGACAAC
TCAAAAGGGCCAGAAAAATTCGCGAGAGCGTATGAAACGAATCGAAGAAGGTATCAAAGAATTAGGAAGT
CAGATTCTTAAAGAGCATCCTGTTGAAAATACTCAATTGCAAAATGAAAAGCTCTATCTCTATTATCTCC
AAAATGGAAGAGACATGTATGTGGACCAAGAATTAGATATTAATCGTTTAAGTGATTATGATGTCGATCA
CATTGTTCCACAAAGTTTCCTTAAAGACGATTCAATAGACAATAAGGTCTTAACGCGTTCTGATAAAAAT
CGTGGTAAATCGGATAACGTTCCAAGTGAAGAAGTAGTCAAAAAGATGAAAAACTATTGGAGACAACTTC
TAAACGCCAAGTTAATCACTCAACGTAAGTTTGATAATTTAACGAAAGCTGAACGTGGAGGTTTGAGTGA
ACTTGATAAAGCTGGTTTTATCAAACGCCAATTGGTTGAAACTCGCCAAATCACTAAGCATGTGGCACAA
ATTTTGGATAGTCGCATGAATACTAAATACGATGAAAATGATAAACTTATTCGAGAGGTTAAAGTGATTA
CCTTAAAATCTAAATTAGTTTCTGACTTCCGAAAAGATTTCCAATTCTATAAAGTACGTGAGATTAACAA
TTACCATCATGCCCATGATGCGTATCTAAATGCCGTCGTTGGAACTGCTTTGATTAAGAAATATCCAAAA
CTTGAATCGGAGTTTGTCTATGGTGATTATAAAGTTTATGATGTTCGTAAAATGATTGCTAAGTCTGAGC
AAGAAATAGGCAAAGCAACCGCAAAATATTTCTTTTACTCTAATATCATGAACTTCTTCAAAACAGAAAT
TACACTTGCAAATGGAGAGATTCGCAAACGCCCTCTAATCGAAACTAATGGGGAAACTGGAGAAATTGTC
TGGGATAAAGGGCGAGATTTTGCCACAGTGCGCAAAGTATTGTCCATGCCCCAAGTCAATATTGTCAAGA
AAACAGAAGTACAGACAGGCGGATTCTCCAAGGAGTCAATTTTACCAAAAAGAAATTCGGACAAGCTTAT
TGCTCGTAAAAAAGACTGGGATCCAAAAAAATATGGTGGTTTTGATAGTCCAACGGTAGCTTATTCAGTC
CTAGTGGTTGCTAAGGTGGAAAAAGGGAAATCGAAGAAGTTAAAATCCGTTAAAGAGTTACTAGGGATCA
CAATTATGGAAAGAAGTTCCTTTGAAAAAAATCCGATTGACTTTTTAGAAGCTAAAGGATATAAGGAAGT
TAAAAAAGACTTAATCATTAAACTACCTAAATATAGTCTTTTTGAGTTAGAAAACGGTCGTAAACGGATG
CTGGCTAGTGCCGGAGAATTACAAAAAGGAAATGAGCTGGCTCTGCCAAGCAAATATGTGAATTTTTTAT
ATTTAGCTAGTCATTATGAAAAGTTGAAGGGTAGTCCAGAAGATAACGAACAAAAACAATTGTTTGTGGA
GCAGCATAAGCATTATTTAGATGAGATTATTGAGCAAATCAGTGAATTTTCTAAGCGTGTTATTTTAGCA
GATGCCAATTTAGATAAAGTTCTTAGTGCATATAACAAACATAGAGACAAACCAATACGTGAACAAGCAG
AAAATATTATTCATTTATTTACGTTGACGAATCTTGGAGCTCCCGCTGCTTTTAAATATTTTGATACAAC
AATTGATCGTAAACGATATACGTCTACAAAAGAAGTTTTAGATGCCACTCTTATCCATCAATCCATCACT
GGTCTTTATGAAACACGCATTGATTTGAGTCAGCTAGGAGGTGACGGCAGCGGTGATTATAAAGATGATG
ATGATAAATGAGATATCATTCAGGACGAGCCTCAGACTCCAGCGTAACTGGACTGCGCATGCATAAAAAC
TGTTGTAATTCATTAAGCATTCTGCCGACATGGAAGCCATCACAAACGGCATGATGAACCTGAATCGCCA
GCGGCATCAGCACCTTGTCGCCTTGCGTATAATATTTGCCCATGGACGCACACCGTGGAAACGGATGAAG
GCACGAACCCAGTTGACATAAGCCTGTTCGGTTCGTAAACTGTAATGCAAGTAGCGTATGCGCTCACGCA
ACTGGTCCAGAACCTTGACCGAACGCAGCGGTGGTAACGGCGCAGTGGCGGTTTTCATGGCTTGTTATGA
CTGTTTTTTTGTACAGTCTATGCCTCGGGCATCCAAGCAGCAAGCGCGTTACGCCGTGGGTCGATGTTTG
ATGTTATGGAGCAGCAACGATGTTACGCAGCAGCAACGATGTTACGCAGCAGGGCAGTCGCCCTAAAACA
AAGTTAGGTGGCTCAAGTATGGGCATCATTCGCACATGTAGGCTCGGCCCTGACCAAGTCAAATCCATGC
GGGCTGCTCTTGATCTTTTCGGTCGTGAGTTCGGAGACGTAGCCACCTACTCCCAACATCAGCCGGACTC
CGATTACCTCGGGAACTTGCTCCGTAGTAAGACATTCATCGCGCTTGCTGCCTTCGACCAAGAAGTGGTT
GTTGGCGCTCTCGCGGCTTACGTTCTGCCCAAGTTTGAGCAGCCGCGTAGTGAGATCTATATCTATGATC
TCGCAGTCTCCGGAGAGCACCGGAGGCAGGGCATTGCCACCGCGCTCATCAATCTCCTCAAGCATGAGGC
CAACGCGCTTGGTGCTTATGTGATCTACGTGCAAGCAGATTACGGTGACGATCCCGCAGTGGCTCTCTAT
ACAAAGTTGGGCATACGGGAAGAAGTGATGCACTTTGATATCGACCCAAGTACCGCCACCTAACAATTCG
TTCAAGCCGAGATCGGCTTCCCGGCCGCGGAGTTGTTCGGTAAATTGTCACAACGCCGCAGGTGGCACTT
TTCGGGGAAATGTGCGCGCCCGCGTTCCTGCTGGCGCTGGGCCTGTTTCTGGCGCTGGACTTCCCGCTGT
TCCGTCAGCAGCTTTTCGCCCACGGCCTTGATGATCGCGGCGGCCTTGGCCTGCATATCCCGATTCAACG
GCCCCAGGGCGTCCAGAACGGGCTTCAGGCGCTCCCGAAGGTGGATCCCCCCCTCGCATTGGTAACTGTC
AGACCAAGGTGAGAATCCAAGCACTAGTGTAGAAAAGATCAAAGGATCTTCTTGAGATCCTTTTTTTCTG
CGGGGGATCAGGACCGCTGCCGGAGCGCAACCCACTCACTACAGCAGAGCCATGTAGGGCCGCCGGCGTT
GTGGATACCTCGCGGAAAACTTGGCCCTCACTGACAGATGAGGGGCGGACGTTGACACTTGAGGGGCCGA
CTCACCCGGCGCGGCGTTGACAGATGAGGGGCAGGCTCGATTTCGGCCGGCGACGTGGAGCTGGCCAGCC
TCGCAAATCGGCGAAAACGCCTGATTTTACGCGAGTTTCCCACAGATGATGTGGACAAGCCTGGGGATAA
GTGCCCTGCGGTATTGACACTTGAGGGGCGCGACTACTGACAGATGAGGGGCGCGATCCTTGACACTTGA
GGGGCAGAGTGCTGACAGATGAGGGGCGCACCTATTGACATTTGAGGGGCTGTCCACAGGCAGAAAATCC
AGCATTTGCAAGGGTTTCCGCCCGTTTTTCGGCCACCGCTAACCTGTCTTTTAACCTGCTTTTAAACCAA
TATTTATAAACCTTGTTTTTAACCAGGGCTGCGCCCCTCGGCCGCGAACGGCCTCACCCCAAAAATGGCA
GCCACGTAGAAAGCCAGTCCGCAGAAACGGTGCTGACCCCGGATGAATGTCAGCTACTGGGCTATCTGGA
CAAGGGAAAACGCAAGCGCAAAGAGAAAGCAGGTAGCTTGCAGTGGGCTTACATGGCGATAGCTAGACTG
GGCGGTTTTATGGACAGCAAGCGAACCGGAATTGCCAGCTGGGGCGCCCTCTGGTAAGGTTGGGAAGCCC
TGCAAAGTAAACTGGATGGCTTTCTTGCCGCCAAGGATCTGATGGCGCAGGGGATCAAGATCGACGGATC
GATCCGGGGAATTAATTCCGGGGCAATCCCGCAAGGAGGGTGAATGAATCGGACGTTTGACCGGAAGGCA
TACAGGCAAGAACTGATCGACGCGGGGTTTTCCGCCGAGGATGCCGAAACCATCGCAAGCCGCACCGTCA
TGCGTGCGCCCCGCGAAACCTTCCAGTCCGTCGGCTCGATAGTCCAGCAAGCTACGGCCAAGATCGAGCG
CGACAGCGTGCAACTGGCTCCCCCTGCCCTGCCCGCGCCATCGGCCGCCGTGGAGCGTTCGCGTCGTCTC
GAACAGGAGGCGGCAGGTTTGGCGAAGTCGATGACCATCGACACGCGAGGAACTATGACGACCAAGAAGC
GAAAAACCGCCGGCGAGGACCTGGCAAAACAGGTCAGCGAAGCCAAGCAGGCCGCGTTGCTGAAACACAC
GAAGCAGCAGATCAAGGAAATGCAGCTTTCCTTGTTCGATATTGCGCCGTGGCCGGACACGATGCGAGCG
ATGCCAAACGACACGGCCCGCTCTGCCCTGTTCACCACGCGCAACAAGAAAATCCCGCGCGAGGCGCTGC
AAAACAAGGTCATTTTCCACGTCAACAAGGACGTGAAGATCACCTACACCGGCGTCGAGCTGCGGGCCGA
CGATGACGAACTGGTGTGGCAGCAGGTGTTGGAGTACGCGAAGCGCACCCCTATCGGCGAGCCGATCACC
TTCACGTTCTACGAGCTTTGCCAGGACCTGGGCTGGTCGATCAATGGCCGGTATTACACGAAGGCCGAGG
AATGCCTGTCGCGCCTACAGGCGACGGCGATGGGCTTCACGTCCGACCGCGTTGGGCACCTGGAATCGGT
GTCGCTGCTGCACCGCTTCCGCGTCCTGGACCGTGGCAAGAAAACGTCCCGTTGCCAGGTCCTGATCGAC
GAGGAAATCGTCGTGCTGTTTGCTGGCGACCACTACACGAAATTCATATGGGAGAAGTACCGCAAGCTGT
CGCCGACGGCCCGACGGATGTTCGACTATTTCAGCTCGCACCGGGAGCCGTACCCGCTCAAGCTGGAAAC
CTTCCGCCTCATGTGCGGATCGGATTCCACCCGCGTGAAGAAGTGGCGCGAGCAGGTCGGCGAAGCCTGC
GAAGAGTTGCGAGGCAGCGGCCTGGTGGAACACGCCTGGGTCAATGATGACCTGGTGCATTGCAAACGCT
AGGGCCTTGTGGGGTCAGTTCCGGCTGGGGGTTCAGCAGCCACCTGCATCGCCCTAGGTATAAAGGGAAA
ACTGTCCATACCCATGGATCATGCTGCCACCTTCTGCTCTGCGGCTTTCTGTTTCAGGAATCCAAGAGCT
TTTACTGCTTCGGCCTGTGTCAGTTCTGACGATGCACGAATGTCGCGGCGAAATATCTGGGAACAGAGCG
GCAATAAGTCGTCATCCCATGTTTTATCCAGGGCGATCAGCAGAGTGTTAATCTCCTGCATGGTTTCATC
GTTAACCGGAGTGATGTCGCGTTCCGGCTGACGTTCTGCAGTGTATGCAGTATTTTCGACAATGCGCTCG
GCTTCATCCTTGTCATAGATACCAGCAAATCCGAAGGCCAGACGGGCACACTGAATCATGGCTTTATGAC
GTAACATCCGTTTGGGATGCGACTGCCACGGCCCCGTGATTTCTCTGCCTTCGCGAGTTTTGAATGGTTC
GCGGCGGCATTCATCCATCCATTCGGTAACGCAGATCGGATGATTACGGTCCTTGCGGTAAATCCGGCAT
GTACAGGATTCATTGTCCTGCTCAAAGTCCATGCCATCAAACTGCTGGTTTTCATTGATGATGCGGGACC
AGCCATCAACGCCCACCACCGGAACGATGCCATTCTGCTTATCAGGAAAGGCGTAAATTTCTTTCGTCCA
CGGATTAAGGCCGTACTGGTTGGCAACGATCAGTAATGCGATGAACTGCGCATCGCTGGCATCACCTTTA
AATGCCGTCTGGCGAAGAGTGGTGATCAGTTCCTGTGGGTCGACAGAATCCATGCCGACACGTTCAGCCA
GCTTCCCAGCCAGCGTTGCGAGTGCAGTACTCATTTTTTATAACCTCCTTAGAGCTCGAATTCCCAAAAA
AACGGGTATGGAGAAACAGTAGAGAGTTGCGATAAAAAGCGTCAGGTAGGATCCGCTAATCTTATGGATA
AAAATGCTATGGCATAGCAAAGTGTGACGCCGTGCAAATAATCAATGTGGACTTTTCTGCCGTGATTATA
GACACTTTTGTTACGCGTTTTTGTCATGGCTTTGGTCCCGCTTTGTTACAGAATGCTTTTAATAAGCGGG
GTTACCGGTTTGGTTAGCGAGAAGAGCCAGTAAAAGACGCAGTGACGGCAATGTCTGATGCAATATGGAC
AATTGGTTTCTTCTCTGAATGGCGGGAGTATGAAAAGTATGGCTGAAGCGCAAAATGATCCCCTGCTGCC
GGGATACTCGTTTAATGCCCATCTGGTGGCGGGTTTAACGCCGATTGAGGCCAACGGTTATCTCGATTTT
TTTATCGACCGACCGCTGGGAATGAAAGGTTATATTCTCAATCTCACCATTCGCGGTCAGGGGGTGGTGA
AAAATCAGGGACGAGAATTTGTTTGCCGACCGGGTGATATTTTGCTGTTCCCGCCAGGAGAGATTCATCA
CTACGGTCGTCATCCGGAGGCTCGCGAATGGTATCACCAGTGGGTTTACTTTCGTCCGCGCGCCTACTGG
CATGAATGGCTTAACTGGCCGTCAATATTTGCCAATACGGGGTTCTTTCGCCCGGATGAAGCGCACCAGC
CGCATTTCAGCGACCTGTTTGGGCAAATCATTAACGCCGGGCAAGGGGAAGGGCGCTATTCGGAGCTGCT
GGCGATAAATCTGCTTGAGCAATTGTTACTGCGGCGCATGGAAGCGATTAACGAGTCGCTCCATCCACCG
ATGGATAATCGGGTACGCGAGGCTTGTCAGTACATCAGCGATCACCTGGCAGACAGCAATTTTGATATCG
CCAGCGTCGCACAGCATGTTTGCTTGTCGCCGTCGCGTCTGTCACATCTTTTCCGCCAGCAGTTAGGGAT
TAGCGTCTTAAGCTGGCGCGAGGACCAACGTATCAGCCAGGCGAAGCTGCTTTTGAGCACCACCCGGATG
CCTATCGCCACCGTCGGTCGCAATGTTGGTTTTGACGATCAACTCTACTTCTCGCGGGTATTTAAAAAAT
GCACCGGGGCCAGCCCGAGCGAGTTCCGTGCCGGTTGTGAAGAAAAAGTGAATGATGTAGCCGTCAAGTT
GTCATAATAAATCGATGCAGGTGGCACTTTTCGGGGAAATGTGCCGGATCCCCCTCAAGTCAAAAGCCTC
CGGTCGGAGGTTTTTGACTTTCTGCTATGGAGGTCAGGTATGATTTAAATGGTCAGTATTGAGCGATATC
TAGAGAATTCGTCAACGAATTCAAGCTTAAGGTTGAAAAATAAAAACGGCGCTAAAAAGCGCCGTTTTTT
TTGACGGTGGTATTAAGACCCACTTTCACATTTAAGTTGTTTTTCTAATCCGCATATGATCAATTCAAGG
CCGAATAAGAAGGCTGGCTCTGCACCTTGGTGATCAAATAATTCGATAGCTTGTCGTAATAATGGCGGCA
TACTATCAGTAGTAGGTGTTTCCCTTTCTTCTTTAGCGACTTGATGCTCTTGATCTTCCAATACGCAACC
TAAAGTAAAATGCCCCACAGCGCTGAGTGCATATAATGCATTCTCTAGTGAAAAACCTTGTTGGCATAAA
AAGGCTAATTGATTTTCGAGAGTTTCATACTGTTTTTCTGTAGGCCGTGTACCTAAATGTACTTTTGCTC
CATCGCGATGACTTAGTAAAGCACATCTAAAACTTTTAGCGTTATTACGTAAAAAATCTTGCCAGCTTTC
CCCTTCTAAAGGGCAAAAGTGAGTATGGTGCCTATCTAACATCTCAATGGCTAAGGCGTCGAGCAAAGCC
CGCTTATTTTTTACATGCCAATACAATGTAGGCTGCTCTACACCTAGCTTCTGGGCGAGTTTACGGGTTG
TTAAACCTTCGATTCCGACCTCATTAAGCAGCTCTAATGCGCTGTTAATCACTTTACTTTTATCTAATCT
AGACATATTCACCACCCTGAATTGACTCTCTTCCGGGCGCTATCATGCCATACCGCGAAAGGTTTTGCGC
CATTCGATGGTGTCCTCGAGTTGGTAACGAATCAGACAATTGACGGCTTGACGGAGTAGCATAGCTCGAG
TCCCTATCAGTGATAGAGATTGACATCCCTATCAGTGATAGAGATACTGAGCACGAGCGCACGAGGGAGC
TTCCGTTTTAGAGCTAGAAATAGCAAGTTAAAATAAGGCTAGTCCGTTATCAACTTGAAAAAGTGGCACC
GAGTCGGTGCTTTTTTTGAAGCTTGGGCCCGAACAAAAACTCATCTCAGAAGAGGATCTGAATAGCGCCG
TCGACCATCATCATCATCATCATTGAGTTTAAACGGTCTCCAGCTTGGCTGTTTTGGCGGATGAGAGAAG
ATTTTCAGCCTGATACAGATTAAATCAGAACGCAGAAGCGGTCTGATAAAACAGAATTTGCCTGGCGGCA
GTAGCGCGGTGGTCC
